>Addgene plasmid #185301 | pvLEA22mer_mutant_10_mCh-SspB (pBS1078) | addgene full sequence | sequence record 363929 | Addgene NGS Result
CGGATCGGGAGATCTCCCGATCCCCTATGGTGCACTCTCAGTACAATCTGCTCTGATGCCGCATAGTTAA
GCCAGTATCTGCTCCCTGCTTGTGTGTTGGAGGTCGCTGAGTAGTGCGCGAGCAAAATTTAAGCTACAAC
AAGGCAAGGCTTGACCGACAATTGCATGAAGAATCTGCTTAGGGTTAGGCGTTTTGCGCTGCTTCGCGAT
GTACGGGCCAGATATACGCGTTGACATTGATTATTGACTAGTTATTAATAGTAATCAATTACGGGGTCAT
TAGTTCATAGCCCATATATGGAGTTCCGCGTTACATAACTTACGGTAAATGGCCCGCCTGGCTGACCGCC
CAACGACCCCCGCCCATTGACGTCAATAATGACGTATGTTCCCATAGTAACGCCAATAGGGACTTTCCAT
TGACGTCAATGGGTGGAGTATTTACGGTAAACTGCCCACTTGGCAGTACATCAAGTGTATCATATGCCAA
GTACGCCCCCTATTGACGTCAATGACGGTAAATGGCCCGCCTGGCATTATGCCCAGTACATGACCTTATG
GGACTTTCCTACTTGGCAGTACATCTACGTATTAGTCATCGCTATTACCATGGTGATGCGGTTTTGGCAG
TACATCAATGGGCGTGGATAGCGGTTTGACTCACGGGGATTTCCAAGTCTCCACCCCATTGACGTCAATG
GGAGTTTGTTTTGGCACCAAAATCAACGGGACTTTCCAAAATGTCGTAACAACTCCGCCCCATTGACGCA
AATGGGCGGTAGGCGTGTACGGTGGGAGGTCTATATAAGCAGAGCTCTCTGGCTAACTAGAGAACCCACT
GCTTACTGGCTTATCGAAATTAATACGACTCACTATAGGGAGACCCAAGCTGGCTAGCCACCATGGCCAA
GGACGAAAAGAAGGAGAAGGCAGGAGAGGCAAAGGACGAGAAGAAGGAGAAAGCCGGGGAGTCCGGAGGC
GGCGGATCCGGCGGAATGGTGTCTAAAGGCGAGGAGGATAACATGGCTATAATCAAGGAATTTATGAGGT
TCAAGGTGCATATGGAGGGATCTGTGAACGGTCACGAGTTCGAAATCGAGGGCGAAGGCGAGGGGCGACC
CTATGAAGGGACACAGACGGCCAAACTGAAGGTGACCAAGGGTGGCCCCCTGCCTTTCGCCTGGGACATC
CTGTCACCCCAGTTTATGTACGGCTCTAAGGCTTACGTTAAGCACCCTGCCGATATTCCGGACTACTTGA
AACTGAGCTTCCCTGAAGGGTTCAAGTGGGAACGGGTAATGAATTTTGAGGATGGCGGTGTAGTCACAGT
TACCCAGGACAGCTCTCTTCAGGACGGAGAATTTATCTATAAGGTTAAACTTCGGGGCACTAACTTCCCA
TCAGACGGCCCCGTGATGCAGAAGAAAACTATGGGCTGGGAAGCCAGCTCAGAACGCATGTATCCCGAGG
ACGGAGCACTGAAGGGAGAAATCAAGCAGCGACTCAAGCTGAAGGATGGGGGACATTATGATGCTGAGGT
CAAAACCACCTATAAGGCCAAGAAACCCGTTCAGCTTCCTGGGGCATACAACGTGAATATCAAACTGGAT
ATTACATCCCATAACGAAGACTATACCATCGTGGAACAGTACGAGCGGGCCGAGGGCAGACATAGCACAG
GGGGCATGGATGAATTGTACAAGGCGGCCGGATCCGGTGGTACCTCTGGAGGTAGCTCCCCGAAACGCCC
TAAGCTGCTGCGTGAATATTACGATTGGCTGGTTGATAACAGCTTTACCCCATATCTGGTGGTGGATGCC
ACATACCTGGGCGTGAACGTGCCCGTGGAGTATGTGAAAGACGGTCAGATCGTGCTGAATCTGTCTGCAA
GTGCGACCGGCAACCTGCAACTGACAAATGATTTTATCCAGTTCAACGCCCGCTTTAAGGGCGTGTCTCG
TGAACTGTATATCCCGATGGGTGCCGCTCTGGCCATTTACGCTCGCGAGAACGGCGATGGTGTGATGTTC
GAACCAGAAGAAATCTATGACGAGCTGAATATTGGTTAAACCCGCTGATCAGCCTCGACTGTGCCTTCTA
GTTGCCAGCCATCTGTTGTTTGCCCCTCCCCCGTGCCTTCCTTGACCCTGGAAGGTGCCACTCCCACTGT
CCTTTCCTAATAAAATGAGGAAATTGCATCGCATTGTCTGAGTAGGTGTCATTCTATTCTGGGGGGTGGG
GTGGGGCAGGACAGCAAGGGGGAGGATTGGGAAGACAATAGCAGGCATGCTGGGGATGCGGTGGGCTCTA
TGGCTTCTGAGGCGGAAAGAACCAGCTGGGGCTCTAGGGGGTATCCCC
[124 nt withheld, positions 2359-2482]
C
[91 nt withheld, positions 2484-2574]
A
[49 nt withheld, positions 2576-2624]
CCTTTGACGTTGGAGTCCACGTTCTTT
[37 nt withheld, positions 2652-2688]
ACCCTATCTCGGTCTATTCTTTTGATTTATAAGGGATTTTGCCGATTTCGGCCTATTGGTTAAAAAATGA
GCTGATTTAACAAAAATTTAACGCGAATTAATTCTGTGGAATGTGTGTCAGTTAGGGTGTGGAAAGTCCC
CAGGCTCCCCAGCAGGCAGAAGTATGCAAAGCATGCATCTCAATTAGTCAGCAACCAGGTGTGGAAAGTC
CCCAGGCTCCCCAGCAGGCAGAAGTATGCAAAGCATGCATCTCAATTAGTCAGCAACCATAGTCCCGCCC
CTAACTCCGCCCATCCCGCCCCTAACTCCGCCCAGTTCCGCCCATTCTCCGCCCCATGGCTGACTAATTT
TTTTTATTTATGCAGAGGCCGAGGCCGCCTCTGCCTCTGAGCTATTCCAGAAGTAGTGAGGAGGCTTTTT
TGGAGGCCTAGGCTTTTGCAAAAAGCTCCCGGGAGCTTGTATATCCATTTTCGGATCTGATCAGCACGTG
TTGACAATTAATCATCGGCATAGTATATCGGCATAGTATAATACGACAAGGTGAGGAACTAAACCATGGC
CAAGTTGACCAGTGCCGTTCCGGTGCTCACCGCGCGCGACGTCGCCGGAGCGGTCGAGTTCTGGACCGAC
CGGCTCGGGTTCTCCCGGGACTTCGTGGAGGACGACTTCGCCGGTGTGGTCCGGGACGACGTGACCCTGT
TCATCAGCGCGGTCCAGGACCAGGTGGTGCCGGACAACACCCTGGCCTGGGTGTGGGTGCGCGGCCTGGA
CGAGCTGTACGCCGAGTGGTCGGAGGTCGTGTCCACGAACTTCCGGGACGCCTCCGGGCCGGCCATGACC
GAGATCGGCGAGCAGCCGTGGGGGCGGGAGTTCGCCCTGCGCGACCCGGCCGGCAACTGCGTGCACTTCG
TGGCCGAGGAGCAGGACTGACACGTGCTACGAGATTTCGATTCCACCGCCGCCTTCTATGAAAGGTTGGG
CTTCGGAATCGTTTTCCGGGACGCCGGCTGGATGATCCTCCAGCGCGGGGATCTCATGCTGGAGTTCTTC
GCCCACCCCAACTTGTTTATTGCAGCTTATAATGGTTACAAATAAAGCAATAGCATCACAAATTTCACAA
ATAAAGCATTTTTTTCACTGCATTCTAGTTGTGGTTTGTCCAAACTCATCAATGTATCTTATCATGTCTG
TATACCGTCGACCTCTAGCTAGAGCTTGGCGTAATCATGGTCATAGCTGTTTCCTGTGTGAAATTGTTAT
CCGCTCACAATTCCACACAACATACGAGCCGGAAGCATAAAGTGTAAAGCCTGGGGTGCCTAATGAGTGA
GCTAACTTACATTAATTGCGTTGCGCTCACTGCCCGCTTTCCAGTCGGGAAACCTGTCGTGCCAGCTGCA
TTAATGAATCGGCCAACGCGCGGGGAGAGGCGGTTTGCGTATTGGGCGCTCTTCCGCTTCCTCGCTCACT
GACTCGCTGCGCTCGGTCGTTCGGCTGCGGCGAGCGGTATCAGCTCACTCAAAGGCGGTAATACGGTTAT
CCACAGAATCAGGGGATAACGCAGGAAAGAACATGTGAGCAAAAGGCCAGCAAAAGGCCAGGAACCGTAA
AAAGGCCGCGTTGCTGGCGTTTTTCCATAGGCTCCGCCCCCCTGACGAGCATCACAAAAATCGACGCTCA
AGTCAGAGGTGGCGAAACCCGACAGGACTATAAAGATACCAGGCGTTTCCCCCTGGAAGCTCCCTCGTGC
GCTCTCCTGTTCCGACCCTGCCGCTTACCGGATACCTGTCCGCCTTTCTCCCTTCGGGAAGCGTGGCGCT
TTCTCATAGCTCACGCTGTAGGTATCTCAGTTCGGTGTAGGTCGTTCGCTCCAAGCTGGGCTGTGTGCAC
GAACCCCCCGTTCAGCCCGACCGCTGCGCCTTATCCGGTAACTATCGTCTTGAGTCCAACCCGGTAAGAC
ACGACTTATCGCCACTGGCAGCAGCCACTGGTAACAGGATTAGCAGAGCGAGGTATGTAGGCGGTGCTAC
AGAGTTCTTGAAGTGGTGGCCTAACTACGGCTACACTAGAAGAACAGTATTTGGTATCTGCGCTCTGCTG
AAGCCAGTTACCTTCGGAAAAAGAGTTGGTAGCTCTTGATCCGGCAAACAAACCACCGCTGGTAGCGGTG
GTTTTTTTGTTTGCAAGCAGCAGATTACGCGCAGAAAAAAAGGATCTCAAGAAGATCCTTTGATCTTTTC
TACGGGGTCTGACGCTCAGTGGAACGAAAACTCACGTTAAGGGATTTTGGTCATGAGATTATCAAAAAGG
ATCTTCACCTAGATCCTTTTAAATTAAAAATGAAGTTTTAAATCAATCTAAAGTATATATGAGTAAACTT
GGTCTGACAGTTACCAATGCTTAATCAGTGAGGCACCTATCTCAGCGATCTGTCTATTTCGTTCATCCAT
AGTTGCCTGACTCCCCGTCGTGTAGATAACTACGATACGGGAGGGCTTACCATCTGGCCCCAGTGCTGCA
ATGATACCGCGAGACCCACGCTCACCGGCTCCAGATTTATCAGCAATAAACCAGCCAGCCGGAAGGGCCG
AGCGCAGAAGTGGTCCTGCAACTTTATCCGCCTCCATCCAGTCTATTAATTGTTGCCGGGAAGCTAGAGT
AAGTAGTTCGCCAGTTAATAGTTTGCGCAACGTTGTTGCCATTGCTACAGGCATCGTGGTGTCACGCTCG
TCGTTTGGTATGGCTTCATTCAGCTCCGGTTCCCAACGATCAAGGCGAGTTACATGATCCCCCATGTTGT
GCAAAAAAGCGGTTAGCTCCTTCGGTCCTCCGATCGTTGTCAGAAGTAAGTTGGCCGCAGTGTTATCACT
CATGGTTATGGCAGCACTGCATAATTCTCTTACTGTCATGCCATCCGTAAGATGCTTTTCTGTGACTGGT
GAGTACTCAACCAAGTCATTCTGAGAATAGTGTATGCGGCGACCGAGTTGCTCTTGCCCGGCGTCAATAC
GGGATAATACCGCGCCACATAGCAGAACTTTAAAAGTGCTCATCATTGGAAAACGTTCTTCGGGGCGAAA
ACTCTCAAGGATCTTACCGCTGTTGAGATCCAGTTCGATGTAACCCACTCGTGCACCCAACTGATCTTCA
GCATCTTTTACTTTCACCAGCGTTTCTGGGTGAGCAAAAACAGGAAGGCAAAATGCCGCAAAAAAGGGAA
TAAGGGCGACACGGAAATGTTGAATACTCATACTCTTCCTTTTTCAATATTATTGAAGCATTTATCAGGG
TTATTGTCTCATGAGCGGATACATATTTGAATGTATTTAGAAAAATAAACAAATAGGGGTTCCGCGCACA
TTTCCCCGAAAAGTGCCACCTGACGTCGA
Features (pLannotate 1.2.2; 22 found; start..end, strand, type, name):
     26..78      -  misc_feature   bom (fragment): basis of mobility region from pBR322
    233..612     +  enhancer       CMV enhancer: human cytomegalovirus immediate early enhancer
    613..816     +  promoter       CMV promoter: human cytomegalovirus (CMV) immediate early promoter
    812..845     +  LTR            5' LTR (truncated) (fragment): truncated 5' long terminal repeat (LTR) from HIV-1
    861..879     +  promoter       T7 promoter: promoter for bacteriophage T7 RNA polymerase
    996..1703    +  CDS            mCherry: mCherry is a basic (constitutively fluorescent) red fluorescent protein published in 2004, derived from Discosoma sp.. It is reported to be a very rapidly-maturing monomer with low acid sensitivity.
   1734..2063    +  CDS            sspB (fragment): SSPB_HAEIN - Experimental evidence at protein level: Swiss-Prot protein existence level 1. Also stimulates degradation of the N-terminus of RseA (residues 1-108, alone or in complex with sigma-E) by ClpX-ClpP in a non-ssrA-mediated fashion. From Haemophilus influenzae (strain ATCC 51907 / DSM 11121 / KW20 / Rd).
   2089..2313    +  polyA_signal   bGH poly(A) signal: bovine growth hormone polyadenylation signal
   2317..2338    +  promoter       SV40 promoter (fragment): SV40 enhancer and early promoter
   2359..2787    +  rep_origin     f1 ori (sequence partly withheld): f1 bacteriophage origin of replication; arrow indicates direction of (+) strand synthesis
   2801..3130    +  promoter       SV40 promoter: SV40 enhancer and early promoter
   3178..3225    +  promoter       EM7 promoter: synthetic bacterial promoter&nbsp
   3244..3618    +  CDS            BleoR: antibiotic-binding protein; Sh ble from Streptoalloteichus hindustanus; confers resistance to bleomycin, phleomycin, and Zeocin™
   3628..3753    +  CDS            ble (fragment): BLE_KLEPN - Experimental evidence at protein level: Swiss-Prot protein existence level 1. Binding protein with a strong affinity to the bleomycin family of antibiotics. Binds to CL990; an antimitotic-antibiotic compound. From Klebsiella pneumoniae.
   3748..3869    +  polyA_signal   SV40 poly(A) signal: SV40 polyadenylation signal
   3942..3958    -  protein_bind   lac operator: The lac repressor binds to the lac operator to inhibit transcription in E. coli. This inhibition can be relieved by adding lactose or isopropyl-β-D-thiogalactopyranoside (IPTG). lac repressor encoded by lacI
   3966..3996    -  promoter       lac promoter: promoter for the E. coli lac operon
   4011..4032    -  protein_bind   CAP binding site: CAP binding activates transcription in the presence of cAMP. E. coli catabolite activator protein
   4045..4137    -  CDS            lacI (fragment): lac repressor; lacI; The lac repressor binds to the lac operator to inhibit transcription in E. coli. This inhibition can be relieved by adding lactose or isopropyl-β-D-thiogalactopyranoside (IPTG).
   4320..4908    -  rep_origin     ori: high-copy-number ColE1/pMB1/pBR322/pUC origin of replication
   5079..5939    -  CDS            AmpR: β-lactamase; bla; confers resistance to ampicillin, carbenicillin, and related antibiotics
   5940..6044    -  promoter       AmpR promoter: bla
