[The description below was written by a language model from this plasmid's Addgene catalogue record and pLannotate feature annotations shown in this document.]
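Description:
pvLEA22mer_mutant_10_mCh-SspB (pBS1078) is a 6,077 nt mammalian expression plasmid built on the YK 02 mCh SspB backbone. It is propagated in E. coli from a high-copy ColE1/pUC-type origin under ampicillin selection (AmpR with its own bla promoter). The backbone also carries an f1 phage origin and a second marker cassette in which tandem SV40 and EM7 promoters drive the Sh ble (BleoR) gene, followed by an SV40 polyadenylation signal. This arrangement would allow Zeocin/bleomycin-family selection in both mammalian and bacterial cells, although the record lists only ampicillin for bacterial growth.

The expression unit uses the CMV immediate-early enhancer and promoter, with a T7 promoter just downstream, and ends in a bovine growth hormone poly(A) signal. The catalogued insert is pvLEA22mer_mutant_10, a 372 bp sequence attributed to the sleeping chironomid Polypedilum vanderplanki and introduced by Gibson cloning. The automated annotation does not label this insert. It marks only mCherry followed by an SspB fragment, and the unannotated stretch between the T7 promoter and mCherry is shorter than 372 bp, so the insert's exact position and extent cannot be confirmed from the feature table. The plasmid name suggests an insert–mCherry–SspB order.

SspB binds iLID on exposure to blue light, so the red-fluorescent fusion can be recruited optically to an iLID-bearing partner. The depositors paired it with an iLID-tagged FTH1 scaffold expressed from a separate plasmid to test whether the LEA-derived protein drives light-inducible condensate formation in human cells.
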