Addgene plasmid #185301: pvLEA22mer_mutant_10_mCh-SspB (pBS1078)
Purpose: For the mammalian expression of the sleeping chironomid protein pvLEA22mer_mutant_10 attached to SspB for light inducible binding to iLID scaffolds. Systems like this can be used to induce condensate formation
Depositing lab: Pamela Silver. Depositing organization: Harvard Medical School. Publication: Natural and Designed Proteins Inspired by Extremotolerant Organisms Can Form Condensates and Attenuate Apoptosis in Human Cells. Veling MT, Nguyen DT, Thadani NN, Oster ME, Rollins NJ, Brock KP, Bethel NP, Lim S, Baker D, Way JC, Marks DS, Chang RL, Silver PA. ACS Synth Biol. 2022 Mar 18;11(3):1292-1302. doi: 10.1021/acssynbio.1c00572. Epub 2022 Feb 18. PubMed 35176859.
Backbone
  Vector backbone: YK 02 mCh SspB
  Vector type: Mammalian Expression
Growth in bacteria
  Bacterial resistance: Ampicillin, 100 μg/mL
  Growth temperature: 37°C
  Growth strain: DH5alpha
  Copy number: High Copy
Gene/Insert
  Gene/Insert name: pvLEA22mer_mutant_10
  Species: P. vanderplanki
  Insert size (bp): 372
  Cloning method: Gibson Cloning
Terms and licenses: Academic/Nonprofit Terms; Industry Terms: Not Available to Industry
Depositor comments: This plasmid encodes a protein fused to SspB. SspB will bind to iLID upon exposure to blue light. We used it to test for light inducible condensate formations using a scaffold protein (FTH1) bound to iLID which was expressed off a separate plasmid (see pBS1042 for the scaffold protein).
How to cite: pvLEA22mer_mutant_10_mCh-SspB (pBS1078) was a gift from Pamela Silver (Addgene plasmid # 185301 ; http://n2t.net/addgene:185301 ; RRID:Addgene_185301)
